Addgene plasmid #60588: pCis_7+8+10
Purpose: a 3-integrase plasmid
Depositing lab: Christopher Voigt. Depositing organization: Massachusetts Institute of Technology. Publication: Permanent genetic memory with >1-byte capacity. Yang L, Nielsen AA, Fernandez-Rodriguez J, McClune CJ, Laub MT, Lu TK, Voigt CA. Nat Methods. 2014 Dec;11(12):1261-6. doi: 10.1038/nmeth.3147. Epub 2014 Oct 26. PubMed 25344638.
Backbone
  Vector backbone: unknown
  Total vector size (bp): 8838
  Vector type: Bacterial Expression
Growth in bacteria
  Bacterial resistance: Kanamycin, 50 μg/mL
  Growth temperature: 37°C
  Growth strain: DH10B
  Copy number: Unknown
Gene/Insert
  Gene/Insert name: Cis_7+8+10 (alt name: Integrase_7, Integrase_8, Integrase_10)
  Species: Synthetic
  Promoter: pBAD
  Cloning method: Unknown
  Sequencing primers: 5′ pBAD-F
Terms and licenses: Academic/Nonprofit Terms; Industry Terms: Not Available to Industry
How to cite: pCis_7+8+10 was a gift from Christopher Voigt (Addgene plasmid # 60588 ; http://n2t.net/addgene:60588 ; RRID:Addgene_60588)
