[The description below was written by a language model from this plasmid's Addgene catalogue record and pLannotate feature annotations shown in this document.]
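Description:
pCis_7+8+10 is a bacterial expression plasmid of about 8.8 kb, described in its record simply as a three-integrase plasmid. The backbone is listed as unknown. The feature annotation shows a high-copy ColE1/pMB1-type origin of replication and a kanamycin resistance gene (aminoglycoside phosphotransferase), which matches the recorded kanamycin selection in E. coli. Short fragments resembling β-lactamase, the tetracycline resistance gene and its promoter, the pBR322 bom region and an M13 origin are also detected. These appear to be partial remnants rather than functional markers. Several terminators (his operon, T3Te and a putative bacterial terminator) flank the functional modules and probably insulate them from read-through transcription.

The payload is a synthetic insert encoding three recombinases, named Integrase_7, Integrase_8 and Integrase_10, under the pBAD promoter. The annotation places araC, transcribed divergently, directly upstream of the araBAD promoter, so expression should be inducible with L-arabinose and repressed in its absence. Most of the roughly 4.3 kb region downstream of the promoter is unannotated, apart from a short stretch homologous to a Bacillus phage phi105 protein. That region presumably holds the three integrase coding sequences, but the record does not state their order, whether they form a single operon, or which phages they come from. The plasmid is associated with work on permanent genetic memory built from orthogonal phage integrases. In such systems each integrase flips or excises DNA between its own attachment sites to record a stable bit. This construct is consistent with supplying three integrases together from one inducible promoter, although the record does not describe the matching reporter or memory-array targets.
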