Features (pLannotate 1.2.2; 14 found; start..end, strand, type, name):
    238..264     -  misc_feature   bom (fragment): basis of mobility region from pBR322
    591..1406    +  CDS            KanR: aminoglycoside phosphotransferase; aph(3')-Ia; confers resistance to kanamycin in bacteria or G418 (Geneticin®) in eukaryotes
   1564..1623    -  terminator     his operon terminator: This putative transcriptin terminator from the E. coli his operon has a 2-bp deletion introduced during synthesis. Its efficiency has not been determined.
   1628..1942    +  CDS            bla(M) (fragment): β-lactamase lacking the signal sequence; bla(M); allows cytosolic expression of β-lactamase
   2114..2702    +  rep_origin     ori: high-copy-number ColE1/pMB1/pBR322/pUC origin of replication
   2862..2937    -  CDS            TcR (fragment): tetracycline efflux protein; tet; confers resistance to tetracycline
   2947..2965    +  promoter       tet promoter (fragment): E. coli promoter for tetracycline efflux protein gene
   3065..3124    +  terminator     his operon terminator: This putative transcriptin terminator from the E. coli his operon has a 2-bp deletion introduced during synthesis. Its efficiency has not been determined.
   3184..3213    -  terminator     T3Te terminator: phage T3 early transcription terminator
   3260..4138    -  CDS            araC: L-arabinose regulatory protein; araC
   4165..4449    +  promoter       araBAD promoter: araBAD; promoter of the L-arabinose operon of E. coli; the araC regulatory gene is transcribed in the opposite direction (Guzman et al., 1995)
   4506..4703    +  CDS            YIM3_BPPH1 (fragment): Protein inferred from homology: Swiss-Prot protein existence level 3. From Bacillus phage phi105 (Bacteriophage phi-105).
   8773..8812    -  terminator     bacterial terminator (fragment): putative bacterial transcription terminator
   8813..205     +  rep_origin     M13 ori (fragment) (across the origin): M13 bacteriophage origin of replication; arrow indicates direction of (+) strand synthesis
>Addgene plasmid #60588 | pCis_7+8+10 | depositor full sequence | sequence record 97285 | pCis_7+8+10 sequence 8840 bps
ACTTCCATCGCCCTGATAGACGGTTTTTCGCCCTTTGACGTTGGAGTCCACGTTCTTTAATAGTGGACTC
TTGTTCCAAACTGGAACAACACTCAACCCTATCTCGGTCTATTCTTTTGATTTATAAGGGATTTTGCCGA
TTTCGGCCTATTGGTTAAAAAATGAGCTGATTTAACAAAAATTTAACGCGAATTTTAACAAAATACTTCA
CTGACACCCTCATCAGTGCCAACATAGTAAGCCAGTATACACTCCGCTAGCGCTGAGGTCTGCCTCGTGA
AGAAGGTGTTGCTGACTCATACCAGGCCTGAATCGCCCCATCATCCAGCCAGAAAGTGAGGGAGCCACGG
TTGATGAGAGCTTTGTTGTAGGTGGACCAGTTGGTGATTTTGAACTTTTGCTTTGCCACGGAACGGTCTG
CGTTGTCGGGAAGATGCGTGATCTGATCCTTCAACTCAGCAAAAGTTCGATTTATTCAACAAAGCCACGT
TGTGTCTCAAAATCTCTGATGTTACATTGCACAAGATAAAAATATATCATCATGAACAATAAAACTGTCT
GCTTACATAAACAGTAATACAAGGGGTGTTATGAGCCATATTCAACGGGAAACGTCTTGCTCGAGGCCGC
GATTAAATTCCAACATGGATGCTGATTTATATGGGTATAAATGGGCTCGCGATAATGTCGGGCAATCAGG
TGCGACAATCTATCGATTGTATGGGAAGCCCGATGCGCCAGAGTTGTTTCTGAAACATGGCAAAGGTAGC
GTTGCCAATGATGTTACAGATGAGATGGTCAGACTAAACTGGCTGACGGAATTTATGCCTCTTCCGACCA
TCAAGCATTTTATCCGTACTCCTGATGATGCATGGTTACTCACCACTGCGATCCCCGGGAAAACAGCATT
CCAGGTATTAGAAGAATATCCTGATTCAGGTGAAAATATTGTTGATGCGCTGGCAGTGTTCCTGCGCCGG
TTGCATTCGATTCCTGTTTGTAATTGTCCTTTTAACAGCGATCGCGTATTTCGTCTCGCTCAGGCGCAAT
CACGAATGAATAACGGTTTGGTTGATGCGAGTGATTTTGATGACGAGCGTAATGGCTGGCCTGTTGAACA
AGTCTGGAAAGAAATGCATAAGCTTTTGCCATTCTCACCGGATTCAGTCGTCACTCATGGTGATTTCTCA
CTTGATAACCTTATTTTTGACGAGGGGAAATTAATAGGTTGTATTGATGTTGGACGAGTCGGAATCGCAG
ACCGATACCAGGATCTTGCCATCCTATGGAACTGCCTCGGTGAGTTTTCTCCTTCATTACAGAAACGGCT
TTTTCAAAAATATGGTATTGATAATCCTGATATGAATAAATTGCAGTTTCATTTGATGCTCGATGAGTTT
TTCTAATCAGAATTGGTTAATTGGTTGTAACACTGGCAGAGCATTACGCTGACTTGACGGGACTCGAGAT
TACCGCCTTTGAGTGAGCTGATACCGCTCGCCGCAGCCGAACGACCGAGCGCAGCGAGTCAGTGAGCGAG
GAAGCCTGCATAACGCGAAGTAATCTTTTCGGTTTTAAAGAAAAAGGGCAGGGTGGTGACACCTTGCCCG
TTTTTTTGCCGGACTGCAGCAATGGCAACAACGTTGCGCAAACTATTAACTGGCGAACTACTTACTCTAG
CTTCCCGGCAACAATTAATAGACTGGATGGAGGCGGATAAAGTTGCAGGACCACTTCTGCGCTCGGCCCT
TCCGGCTGGCTGGTTTATTGCTGATAAATCTGGAGCCGGTGAGCGTGGGTCTCGCGGTATCATTGCAGCA
CTGGGGCCAGATGGTAAGCCCTCCCGTATCGTAGTTATCTACACGACGGGGAGTCAGGCAACTATGGATG
AACGAAATAGACAGATCGCTGAGATAGGTGCCTCACTGATTAAGCATTGGTAACTGTCAGACCAAGTTTA
CTCATATATACTTTAGATTGATTTAAAACTTCATTTTTAATTTAAAAGGATCTAGGTGAAGATCCTTTTT
GATAATCTCATGACCAAAATCCCTTAACGTGAGTTTTCGTTCCACTGAGCGTCAGACCCCGTAGAAAAGA
TCAAAGGATCTTCTTGAGATCCTTTTTTTCTGCGCGTAATCTGCTGCTTGCAAACAAAAAAACCACCGCT
ACCAGCGGTGGTTTGTTTGCCGGATCAAGAGCTACCAACTCTTTTTCCGAAGGTAACTGGCTTCAGCAGA
GCGCAGATACCAAATACTGTCCTTCTAGTGTAGCCGTAGTTAGGCCACCACTTCAAGAACTCTGTAGCAC
CGCCTACATACCTCGCTCTGCTAATCCTGTTACCAGTGGCTGCTGCCAGTGGCGATAAGTCGTGTCTTAC
CGGGTTGGACTCAAGACGATAGTTACCGGATAAGGCGCAGCGGTCGGGCTGAACGGGGGGTTCGTGCACA
CAGCCCAGCTTGGAGCGAACGACCTACACCGAACTGAGATACCTACAGCGTGAGCTATGAGAAAGCGCCA
CGCTTCCCGAAGGGAGAAAGGCGGACAGGTATCCGGTAAGCGGCAGGGTCGGAACAGGAGAGCGCACGAG
GGAGCTTCCAGGGGGAAACGCCTGGTATCTTTATAGTCCTGTCGGGTTTCGCCACCTCTGACTTGAGCGT
CGATTTTTGTGATGCTCGTCAGGGGGGCGGAGCCTATGGAAAAACGCCAGCAACGCGGCCTTTTTACGGT
TCCTGGCCTTTTGCTGGCCTTTTGCTCACATGTTCTTTCCTGCGTTATCCCCTGATTCTGTGGATAACCG
TATTACCGCCTTTGAGTGAGCTGATACCGCTCGCCGCAGCCGAACGACCGAGCGCAGCGAGGTCGGCGAT
ATAGGCGCCAGCAACCGCACCTGTGGCGCCGGTGATGCCGGCCACGATGCGTCCGGCGTAGAGGATCTGC
TCATGTTTGACAGCTTATCATCGATGCATAATGTGCCTGTCAAATGGACGAAGCAGGGATTCTGCAAACC
CTATGCTACTCCCTCGAGCCGTCAATTGTCTGATTCGTTACCAATTATACTAGCTCCGGCAAAAAAACGG
GCAAGGTGTCACCACCCTGCCCTTTTTCTTTAAAACCGAAAAGATTACTTCGCGTTTGCCACCTGACGTC
TAAGAAAAGGAATATTCAGCAATTTGCCCGTGCCGAAGAAAGGCCCACCCGTGAAGGTGAGCCAGTGAGT
TGATTGCTACGTAATTAGTTAGTTAGCCCTTAGTGACTCTTATGACAACTTGACGGCTACATCATTCACT
TTTTCTTCACAACCGGCACGGAACTCGCTCGGGCTGGCCCCGGTGCATTTTTTAAATACCCGCGAGAAAT
AGAGTTGATCGTCAAAACCAACATTGCGACCGACGGTGGCGATAGGCATCCGGGTGGTGCTCAAAAGCAG
CTTCGCCTGGCTGATACGTTGGTCCTCGCGCCAGCTTAAGACGCTAATCCCTAACTGCTGGCGGAAAAGA
TGTGACAGACGCGACGGCGACAAGCAAACATGCTGTGCGACGCTGGCGATATCAAAATTGCTGTCTGCCA
GGTGATCGCTGATGTACTGACAAGCCTCGCGTACCCGATTATCCATCGGTGGATGGAGCGACTCGTTAAT
CGCTTCCATGCGCCGCAGTAACAATTGCTCAAGCAGATTTATCGCCAGCAGCTCCGAATAGCGCCCTTCC
CCTTGCCCGGCGTTAATGATTTGCCCAAACAGGTCGCTGAAATGCGGCTGGTGCGCTTCATCCGGGCGAA
AGAACCCCGTATTGGCAAATATTGACGGCCAGTTAAGCCATTCATGCCAGTAGGCGCGCGGACGAAAGTA
AACCCACTGGTGATACCATTCGCGAGCCTCCGGATGACGACCGTAGTGATGAATCTCTCCTGGCGGGAAC
AGCAAAATATCACCCGGTCGGCAAACAAATTCTCGTCCCTGATTTTTCACCACCCCCTGACCGCGAATGG
TGAGATTGAGAATATAACCTTTCATTCCCAGCGGTCGGTCGATAAAAAAATCGAGATAACCGTTGGCCTC
AATCGGCGTTAAACCCGCCACCAGATGGGCATTAAACGAGTATCCCGGCAGCAGGGGATCATTTTGCGCT
TCAGCCATACTTTTCATACTCCCGCCATTCAGAGAAGAAACCAATTGTCCATATTGCATCAGACATTGCC
GTCACTGCGTCTTTTACTGGCTCTTCTCGCTAACCAAACCGGTAACCCCGCTTATTAAAAGCATTCTGTA
ACAAAGCGGGACCAAAGCCATGACAAAAACGCGTAACAAAAGTGTCTATAATCACGGCAGAAAAGTCCAC
ATTGATTATTTGCACGGCGTCACACTTTGCTATGCCATAGCATTTTTATCCATAAGATTAGCGGATCCTA
CCTGACGCTTTTTATCGCAACTCTCTACTGTTTCTCCATACCCGTTTTTTTGGGCTAGCAGTAATTTCAA
CAAAATAACTAGGATTCGAATGAAAGTGGCCATTTATGTTCGTGTTAGCACCGATGAACAGGCCAAAGAA
GGTTTTAGCATTCCGGCACAGCGTGAACGTCTGCGTGCATTTTGTGCAAGCCAGGGTTGGGAAATTGTGC
AAGAATATATTGAAGAAGGTTGGAGCGCAAAAGATCTGGATCGTCCGCAGATGCAGCGTCTGCTGAAAGA
TATCAAAAAAGGCAACATTGATATTGTGCTGGTGTATCGTCTGGATCGCCTGACCCGTAGCGTTCTGGAT
CTGTATCTGCTGCTGCAGACCTTTGAAAAATACAATGTGGCATTTCGTAGCGCCACCGAAGTTTATGATA
CCAGCACCGCAATGGGTCGTCTGTTTATTACCCTGGTTGCAGCACTGGCACAGTGGGAACGTGAAAATCT
GGCAGAACGTGTTAAATTTGGTATCGAGCAGATGATCGATGAAGGTAAAAAACCGGGTGGTCATAGCCCG
TATGGTTACAAATTTGATAAAGACTTCAATTGCACCATTATTGAGGAAGAAGCAGACGTTGTTCGTATGA
TCTATCGCATGTATTGTGATGGTTATGGCTATCGTAGCATTGCAGATCGTCTGAATGAACTGATGGTTAA
ACCGCGTATTGCCAAAGAATGGAATCATAATAGCGTGCGTGATATCCTGACCAACGATATCTATATTGGC
ACCTATCGTTGGGGTGATAAAGTTGTTCCGAATAATCATCCGCCTATTATTAGCGAAACCCTGTTCAAAA
AAGCCCAGAAAGAAAAAGAAAAACGTGGCGTTGATCGTAAACGCGTTGGTAAATTTCTGTTTACCGGTCT
GCTGCAGTGTGGTAATTGTGGTGGCCATAAAATGCAGGGCCATTTTGATAAACGTGAGCAGAAAACCTAT
TACCGTTGTACCAAATGTCACCGCATTACCAACGAAAAAAACATTCTGGAACCGCTGCTGGATGAAATTC
AGCTGCTGATTACCAGCAAAGAATACTTTATGAGCAAATTCAGCGACCGCTATGATCAGCAAGAGGTTGT
TGATGTTAGCGCACTGACAAAAGAACTGGAAAAAATCAAACGCCAGAAAGAGAAATGGTACGATCTGTAT
ATGGATGATCGTAACCCGATTCCGAAAGAAGAACTGTTTGCCAAAATTAACGAACTGAACAAAAAAGAAG
AAGAAATCTATAGCAAGCTGAGCGAAGTGGAAGAAGATAAAGAACCGGTTGAAGAGAAATATAACCGCCT
GAGCAAAATGATCGATTTTAAACAGCAGTTTGAGCAGGCCAACGACTTTACCAAAAAAGAGCTGCTGTTC
AGCATCTTCGAAAAGATTGTGATTTATCGCGAGAAAGGCAAGCTGAAAAAAATCACCCTGGATTACACCC
TGAAATAATCCAGTATCAAACAGGAAGAAGGCTAGATGATCACCACCAATAAAGTGGCGATTTATGTGCG
TGTTAGTACCACCAATCAGGTTGAAGAGGGTTATAGCATTGATGAACAGAAAGATAAACTGAGCAGCTAT
TGCGATATCAAAGATTGGAACGTGTACAAAGTGTATACCGATGGTGGTTTTAGCGGTAGCAATACCGATC
GTCCGGCACTGGAAAGCCTGATTAAAGATGCAAAAAAACGCAAATTCGATACCGTGCTGGTGTATAAACT
GGATCGTCTGAGCCGTAGCCAGAAAGACACCCTGCATCTGATTGAAGATGTGTTTATCAAAAATGGCATT
GAATTTCTGAGCCTGCAAGAGAATTTTGATACCAGCACCCCGTTTGGTAAAGCAATGATTGGTCTGCTGA
GCGTTTTTGCACAGCTGGAACGTGAGCAGATTAAAGAACGTATGCAGCTGGGTAAACTGGGTCGTGCAAA
AAGCGGTAAAAGCATGATGTGGGCAAAAACCAGCTATGGCTATGATTATCACAAAGAAACCGGCACCGTT
ACCATTAATCCGGCACAGGCACTGACCATCAAATTTATCTTTGAAAGCTATCTGCGTGGTCGCAGCATTA
CCAAACTGCGTGATGATCTGAATGAGAAATATCCGAAACATGTGCCGTGGTCATATCGTGCAGTTCGTAC
CATTCTGGATAATCCGGTTTATTGCGGTTTCAACCAGTATAAAGGTGAAATCTATCCGGGTAACCATGAA
CCGATTATTAGCAAAGAAGAGTACGATAAAACCCAGAGCGAACTGAAAATTCGTCAGCGTACCGCAGCAG
AAAATGTTAATCCGCGTCCGTTTCAGGCCAAATATATCCTGAGCGGTATTGCCCAGTGTGGTTATTGTGG
TGCACCGCTGAAAATCATGCTGGGTGTTAAACGTAAAGATGGTAGCCGTCTGAAAAAGTATGAATGTCAT
CAGCGTCATCCGCGTACCCTGCGTGGTGTTACCACCTATAATGATAACAAAAAATGCGACAGCGGCTTTT
ACTACAAAGACAAACTGGAAGCCTATGTGCTGAAAGAAATTAGCAAACTGCAGGACGATGCAGATTATCT
GGATAAAATCTTTAGCGGTGATAACGCCGAAACCATTGATCGTGAGAGCTATAAAAAGCAGATCGAGGAA
CTGAGCAAAAAACTGAGTCGTCTGAACGATCTGTATATCGATGATCGTATTACCCTGGAAGAACTGCAGA
GCAAAAGCGCAGAATTTATCAGCATGCGTGGCACCCTGGAAACCGAACTGGAAAATGATCCTGCACTGCG
TAAAAACAAACGGAAAGCAGATATGCGTAAACTGCTGAATGCCGAAAAAGTGTTCAGCATGGATTATGAG
AGTCAGAAAGTTCTGGTTCGTCGCCTGATCAATAAAGTTAAAGTTACCGCTGAAGATATTGTGATTAATT
GGAAAATCTAAGAATAAAACAATAACTAGGATTCGAATGAAAGTTGCCGTTTATTGTCGTGTTAGCACCC
TGGAACAGAAAGAACATGGTCATAGCATTGAAGAACAAGAGCGTAAACTGAAAAGCTTCTGCGATATTAA
TGATTGGACCGTGTATGATACCTATATCGATGCAGGTTATAGCGGTGCAAAACGTGATCGTCCGGAACTG
CAGCGTCTGATGAATGATATTAACAAATTTGATCTGGTGCTGGTGTATAAACTGGATCGTCTGACCCGTA
ATGTTCGTGATCTGCTGGACCTGCTGGAAATCTTTGAAAAAAATGATGTGAGCTTTCGTAGCGCCACCGA
AGTTTATGATACCACCACCGCAATGGGTCGTCTGTTTGTTACCCTGGTTGGTGCAATGGCAGAATGGGAA
CGTGAAACCATTCGTGAACGTACCCAGATGGGTAAACTGGCAGCACTGCGTAAAGGTATTATGCTGACCA
CCCCTCCGTTTTATTATGACCGTGTGGATAATAAGTTTGTGCCGAACAAATACAAAGACGTTATTCTGTG
GGCATATGACGAAGCAATGAAAGGTCAGAGCGCAAAAGCAATTGCACGCAAACTGAATAATAGCGATATT
CCGCCTCCGAATAATACCCAGTGGCAGGGTCGTACCATTACCCATGCCCTGCGTAATCCGTTTACCCGTG
GTCATTTTGATTGGGGTGGTGTGCATATTGAAAATAACCATGAACCGATCATCACCGATGAGATGTATGA
GAAAGTTAAAGATCGCCTGAATGAACGCGTGAACACCAAAAAAGTTCGTCATACCAGCATTTTTCGTGGC
AAACTGGTTTGTCCGGTTTGTAATGCACGCCTGACCCTGAATAGCCATAAAAAGAAAAGCAATAGCGGCT
ATATCTTTGTGAAACAGTACTACTGCAACAACTGTAAAGTTACCCCGAATCTGAAACCGGTGTACATCAA
AGAAAAAGAAGTGATTAAAGTTTTTTACAATTATCTGAAACGCTTCGATCTGGAAAAATATGAGGTTACC
CAGAAACAGAACGAACCGGAAATCACCATCGATATCAATAAAGTTATGGAACAGCGCAAACGCTACCATA
AACTGTATGCAAGCGGTCTGATGCAAGAAGATGAACTGTTTGACCTGATTAAAGAAACCGATCAGACCAT
TGCCGAATATGAAAAACAGAATGAAAACCGCGAAGTGAAGCAGTATGATATCGAAGATATCAAACAGTAT
AAAGATCTGCTGTTAGAAATGTGGGATATCAGCTCCGATGAAGATAAAGAGGACTTTATCAAAATGGCGA
TTAAAAACATCTATTTTGAATATATCATTGGCACCGGTAACACCAGCCGTAAACGTAATAGCCTGAAAAT
TACGAGCATTGAATTCTATTAACAGATAAAAAAAATCCTTAGCTTTCGCTAAGGATGATTTCTGATTAGG
GTGATGGTTCACGTAGTGGG
