>Addgene plasmid #60588 | pCis_7+8+10 | addgene partial sequence | sequence record 105926 | pBAD-F 5'-ATGCCATAGCATTTTTATCC-3'
TTTTATCGCAACTCTCTACTGTTTCTCCATACCCGTTTTTTTGGGCTAGCAGTAATTTCAACAAAATAAC
TAGGATTCGAATGAAAGTGGCCATTTATGTTCGTGTTAGCACCGATGAACAGGCCAAAGAAGGTTTTAGC
ATTCCGGCACAGCGTGAACGTCTGCGTGCATTTTGTGCAAGCCAGGGTTGGGAAATTGTGCAAGAATATA
TTGAAGAAGGTTGGAGCGCAAAAGATCTGGATCGTCCGCAGATGCAGCGTCTGCTGAAAGATATCAAAAA
AGGCAACATTGATATTGTGCTGGTGTATCGTCTGGATCGCCTGACCCGTAGCGTTCTGGATCTGTATCTG
CTGCTGCAGACCTTTGAAAAATACAATGTGGCATTTCGTAGCGCCACCGAAGTTTATGATACCAGCACCG
CAATGGGTCGTCTGTTTATTACCCTGGTTGCAGCACTGGCACAGTGGGAACGTGAAAATCTGGCAGAACG
TGTTAAATTTGGTATCGAGCAGATGATCGATGAAGGTAAAAAACCGGGTGGTCATAGCCCGTATGGTTAC
AAATTTGATAAAGACTTCAATTGCACCATTATTGAGGAAGAAGCAGACGTTGTTCGTATGATCTATCGCA
TGTATTGTGATGGTTATGGCTATCGTAGCATTGCAGATCGTCTGAATGAACTGATGGTTAAACCGCGTAT
TGCCAAAGAATGGAATCATAATAGCGTGCGTGATATCCTGACCAACGATATCTATATTGGCACCTATCGT
TGGGGTGATAAAGTTGTTCCGAATAATCATCCGCCTATTATTAGCGAAACCCTGTTCAAA
