>Addgene plasmid #60588 | pCis_7+8+10 | addgene partial sequence | sequence record 106241 | pENTR-R 5'-ATGGCTCATAACACCCCTTG-3'
TTATTGTTCATGATGATATATTTTTATCTTGTGCAATGTAACATCAGAGATTTTGAGACACAACGTGGCT
TTGTTGAATAAATCGAACTTTTGCTGAGTTGAAGGATCAGATCACGCATCTTCCCGACAACGCAGACCGT
TCCGTGGCAAAGCAAAAGTTCAAAATCACCAACTGGTCCACCTACAACAAAGCTCTCATCAACCGTGGCT
CCCTCACTTTCTGGCTGGATGATGGGGCGATTCAGGCCTGGTATGAGTCAGCAACACCTTCTTCACGAGG
CAGACCTCAGCGCTAGCGGAGTGTATACTGGCTTACTATGTTGGCACTGATGAGGGTGTCAGTGAAGTAT
TTTGTTAAAATTCGCGTTAAATTTTTGTTAAATCAGCTCATTTTTTAACCAATAGGCCGAAATCGGCAAA
ATCCCTTATAAATCAAAAGAATAGACCGAGATAGGGTTGAGTGTTGTTCCAGTTTGGAACAAGAGTCCAC
TATTAAAGAACGTGGACTCCAACGTCAAAGGGCGAAAAACCGTCTATCAGGGCGATGGAAGTCCCACTAC
GTGAACCATCACCCTAATCAGAAATCATCCTTAGCGAAAGCTAAGGATTTTTTTTATCTGTTAATAGAAT
TCAATGCTCGTAATTTTCAGGCTATTACGTTTACGGCTGGTGTTACCGGTGCCAATGATATATTCAAAAT
AGATGTTTTTAATCGCCATTTTGATAAAGTCCTCTTTATCTTCATCGGAGCTGATATCCCACATTTCTAA
CAGCAGATCTTTATACTGTTTGATATCTTCGATATCATACTGCTTCACTTCGCGGTT
